>Addgene plasmid #31053 | HNF4A_P2-285/-192 | depositor full sequence | sequence record 14183 | Author sequence
GGTACCGAGCTCTTACGCGTGCTAGCCCGGGCTCGAGCCCCAGAGTGCAGGACTAGGACCCGAGTGGACC
TCAGGTCTGGCCAGGTCGCCATTGCCATGGAGACAGCAACAGTCCCCAGCCGCGGGTTCCGTAAGTGACT
GGTTACTCTTTAACGTATCCACCCACCTTGGGTGATTAGAAGAATCAATAAGATAACCGGGCGGTGGCAG
CTGGCCGCACTCACCGCCTTCCTGGTGGACGGGCTCCTGGTGGCTGTGCTGCTGCTGTGAGCGGGCCCCT
GCTCCTCCATGCCCCCAGCTCTCCGGCTGGGTGGGCTTGGCCAAGCTTGGCATTCCGGTACTGTTGGTAA
AGCCACCATGGAAGACGCCAAAAACATAAAGAAAGGCCCGGCGCCATTCTATCCGCTGGAAGATGGAACC
GCTGGAGAGCAACTGCATAAGGCTATGAAGAGATACGCCCTGGTTCCTGGAACAATTGCTTTTACAGATG
CACATATCGAGGTGGACATCACTTACGCTGAGTACTTCGAAATGTCCGTTCGGTTGGCAGAAGCTATGAA
ACGATATGGGCTGAATACAAATCACAGAATCGTCGTATGCAGTGAAAACTCTCTTCAATTCTTTATGCCG
GTGTTGGGCGCGTTATTTATCGGAGTTGCAGTTGCGCCCGCGAACGACATTTATAATGAACGTGAATTGC
TCAACAGTATGGGCATTTCGCAGCCTACCGTGGTGTTCGTTTCCAAAAAGGGGTTGCAAAAAATTTTGAA
CGTGCAAAAAAAGCTCCCAATCATCCAAAAAATTATTATCATGGATTCTAAAACGGATTACCAGGGATTT
CAGTCGATGTACACGTTCGTCACATCTCATCTACCTCCCGGTTTTAATGAATACGATTTTGTGCCAGAGT
CCTTCGATAGGGACAAGACAATTGCACTGATCATGAACTCCTCTGGATCTACTGGTCTGCCTAAAGGTGT
CGCTCTGCCTCATAGAACTGCCTGCGTGAGATTCTCGCATGCCAGAGATCCTATTTTTGGCAATCAAATC
ATTCCGGATACTGCGATTTTAAGTGTTGTTCCATTCCATCACGGTTTTGGAATGTTTACTACACTCGGAT
ATTTGATATGTGGATTTCGAGTCGTCTTAATGTATAGATTTGAAGAAGAGCTGTTTCTGAGGAGCCTTCA
GGATTACAAGATTCAAAGTGCGCTGCTGGTGCCAACCCTATTCTCCTTCTTCGCCAAAAGCACTCTGATT
GACAAATACGATTTATCTAATTTACACGAAATTGCTTCTGGTGGCGCTCCCCTCTCTAAGGAAGTCGGGG
AAGCGGTTGCCAAGAGGTTCCATCTGCCAGGTATCAGGCAAGGATATGGGCTCACTGAGACTACATCAGC
TATTCTGATTACACCCGAGGGGGATGATAAACCGGGCGCGGTCGGTAAAGTTGTTCCATTTTTTGAAGCG
AAGGTTGTGGATCTGGATACCGGGAAAACGCTGGGCGTTAATCAAAGAGGCGAACTGTGTGTGAGAGGTC
CTATGATTATGTCCGGTTATGTAAACAATCCGGAAGCGACCAACGCCTTGATTGACAAGGATGGATGGCT
ACATTCTGGAGACATAGCTTACTGGGACGAAGACGAACACTTCTTCATCGTTGACCGCCTGAAGTCTCTG
ATTAAGTACAAAGGCTATCAGGTGGCTCCCGCTGAATTGGAATCCATCTTGCTCCAACACCCCAACATCT
TCGACGCAGGTGTCGCAGGTCTTCCCGACGATGACGCCGGTGAACTTCCCGCCGCCGTTGTTGTTTTGGA
GCACGGAAAGACGATGACGGAAAAAGAGATCGTGGATTACGTCGCCAGTCAAGTAACAACCGCGAAAAAG
TTGCGCGGAGGAGTTGTGTTTGTGGACGAAGTACCGAAAGGTCTTACCGGAAAACTCGACGCAAGAAAAA
TCAGAGAGATCCTCATAAAGGCCAAGAAGGGCGGAAAGATCGCCGTGTAATTCTAGAGTCGGGGCGGCCG
GCCGCTTCGAGCAGACATGATAAGATACATTGATGAGTTTGGACAAACCACAACTAGAATGCAGTGAAAA
AAATGCTTTATTTGTGAAATTTGTGATGCTATTGCTTTATTTGTAACCATTATAAGCTGCAATAAACAAG
TTAACAACAACAATTGCATTCATTTTATGTTTCAGGTTCAGGGGGAGGTGTGGGAGGTTTTTTAAAGCAA
GTAAAACCTCTACAAATGTGGTAAAATCGATAAGGATCCGTCGACCGATGCCCTTGAGAGCCTTCAACCC
AGTCAGCTCCTTCCGGTGGGCGCGGGGCATGACTATCGTCGCCGCACTTATGACTGTCTTCTTTATCATG
CAACTCGTAGGACAGGTGCCGGCAGCGCTCTTCCGCTTCCTCGCTCACTGACTCGCTGCGCTCGGTCGTT
CGGCTGCGGCGAGCGGTATCAGCTCACTCAAAGGCGGTAATACGGTTATCCACAGAATCAGGGGATAACG
CAGGAAAGAACATGTGAGCAAAAGGCCAGCAAAAGGCCAGGAACCGTAAAAAGGCCGCGTTGCTGGCGTT
TTTCCATAGGCTCCGCCCCCCTGACGAGCATCACAAAAATCGACGCTCAAGTCAGAGGTGGCGAAACCCG
ACAGGACTATAAAGATACCAGGCGTTTCCCCCTGGAAGCTCCCTCGTGCGCTCTCCTGTTCCGACCCTGC
CGCTTACCGGATACCTGTCCGCCTTTCTCCCTTCGGGAAGCGTGGCGCTTTCTCATAGCTCACGCTGTAG
GTATCTCAGTTCGGTGTAGGTCGTTCGCTCCAAGCTGGGCTGTGTGCACGAACCCCCCGTTCAGCCCGAC
CGCTGCGCCTTATCCGGTAACTATCGTCTTGAGTCCAACCCGGTAAGACACGACTTATCGCCACTGGCAG
CAGCCACTGGTAACAGGATTAGCAGAGCGAGGTATGTAGGCGGTGCTACAGAGTTCTTGAAGTGGTGGCC
TAACTACGGCTACACTAGAAGAACAGTATTTGGTATCTGCGCTCTGCTGAAGCCAGTTACCTTCGGAAAA
AGAGTTGGTAGCTCTTGATCCGGCAAACAAACCACCGCTGGTAGCGGTGGTTTTTTTGTTTGCAAGCAGC
AGATTACGCGCAGAAAAAAAGGATCTCAAGAAGATCCTTTGATCTTTTCTACGGGGTCTGACGCTCAGTG
GAACGAAAACTCACGTTAAGGGATTTTGGTCATGAGATTATCAAAAAGGATCTTCACCTAGATCCTTTTA
AATTAAAAATGAAGTTTTAAATCAATCTAAAGTATATATGAGTAAACTTGGTCTGACAGTTACCAATGCT
TAATCAGTGAGGCACCTATCTCAGCGATCTGTCTATTTCGTTCATCCATAGTTGCCTGACTCCCCGTCGT
GTAGATAACTACGATACGGGAGGGCTTACCATCTGGCCCCAGTGCTGCAATGATACCGCGAGACCCACGC
TCACCGGCTCCAGATTTATCAGCAATAAACCAGCCAGCCGGAAGGGCCGAGCGCAGAAGTGGTCCTGCAA
CTTTATCCGCCTCCATCCAGTCTATTAATTGTTGCCGGGAAGCTAGAGTAAGTAGTTCGCCAGTTAATAG
TTTGCGCAACGTTGTTGCCATTGCTACAGGCATCGTGGTGTCACGCTCGTCGTTTGGTATGGCTTCATTC
AGCTCCGGTTCCCAACGATCAAGGCGAGTTACATGATCCCCCATGTTGTGCAAAAAAGCGGTTAGCTCCT
TCGGTCCTCCGATCGTTGTCAGAAGTAAGTTGGCCGCAGTGTTATCACTCATGGTTATGGCAGCACTGCA
TAATTCTCTTACTGTCATGCCATCCGTAAGATGCTTTTCTGTGACTGGTGAGTACTCAACCAAGTCATTC
TGAGAATAGTGTATGCGGCGACCGAGTTGCTCTTGCCCGGCGTCAATACGGGATAATACCGCGCCACATA
GCAGAACTTTAAAAGTGCTCATCATTGGAAAACGTTCTTCGGGGCGAAAACTCTCAAGGATCTTACCGCT
GTTGAGATCCAGTTCGATGTAACCCACTCGTGCACCCAACTGATCTTCAGCATCTTTTACTTTCACCAGC
GTTTCTGGGTGAGCAAAAACAGGAAGGCAAAATGCCGCAAAAAAGGGAATAAGGGCGACACGGAAATGTT
GAATACTCATACTCTTCCTTTTTCAATATTATTGAAGCATTTATCAGGGTTATTGTCTCATGAGCGGATA
CATATTTGAATGTATTTAGAAAAATAAACAAATAGGGGTTCCGCGCACATTTCCCCGAAAAGTGCCACCT
G
[124 nt withheld, positions 4342-4465]
C
[91 nt withheld, positions 4467-4557]
A
[49 nt withheld, positions 4559-4607]
CCTTTGACGTTGGAGTCCACGTTCTTT
[37 nt withheld, positions 4635-4671]
ACCCTATCTCGGTCTATTCTTTTGATTTATAAGGGATTTTGCCGATTTCGGCCTATTGGTTAAAAAATGA
GCTGATTTAACAAAAATTTAACGCGAATTTTAACAAAATATTAACGCTTACAATTTGCCATTCGCCATTC
AGGCTGCGCAACTGTTGGGAAGGGCGATCGGTGCGGGCCTCTTCGCTATTACGCCAGCCCAAGCTACCAT
GATAAGTAAGTAATATTAAGGTACGGGAGGTACTTGGAGCGGCCGCAATAAAATATCTTTATTTTCATTA
CATCTGTGTGTTGGTTTTTTGTGTGAATCGATAGTACTAACATACGCTCTCCATCAAAACAAAACGAAAC
AAAACAAACTAGCAAAATAGGCTGTCCCCAGTGCAAGTGCAGGTGCCAGAACATTTCTCTATCGATA
Features (pLannotate 1.2.2; 11 found; start..end, strand, type, name):
    358..2010    +  CDS            luciferase: firefly luciferase; luc+; enhanced luc+ version of the luciferase gene
   2051..2172    -  polyA_signal   SV40 poly(A) signal: SV40 polyadenylation signal
   2195..2263    -  CDS            large T antigen (fragment): large T antigen from SV40 (simian virus 40)
   2279..2411    +  CDS            TcR (fragment): tetracycline efflux protein; tet; confers resistance to tetracycline
   2591..3179    -  rep_origin     ori: high-copy-number ColE1/pMB1/pBR322/pUC origin of replication
   3350..4210    -  CDS            AmpR: β-lactamase; bla; confers resistance to ampicillin, carbenicillin, and related antibiotics
   4211..4315    -  promoter       AmpR promoter: bla
   4342..4770    +  rep_origin     f1 ori (sequence partly withheld): f1 bacteriophage origin of replication; arrow indicates direction of (+) strand synthesis
   4802..4869    -  CDS            lacZα (fragment): LacZα fragment of β-galactosidase; lacZ fragment
   4928..4976    +  polyA_signal   poly(A) signal: synthetic polyadenylation signal
   4990..5081    +  misc_feature   pause site: RNA polymerase II transcriptional pause signal from the human α2 globin gene
