[The description below was written by a language model from this plasmid's Addgene catalogue record and pLannotate feature annotations shown in this document.]
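Description:
HNF4A_P2-285/-192 is a firefly luciferase promoter-reporter plasmid built on the promoterless pGL3-basic backbone, intended for transient transfection of mammalian cells. It carries a 285 bp fragment of the human HNF4A P2 promoter, spanning positions -285 to -1, inserted between the XhoI and HindIII sites (both retained) immediately upstream of the luc+ coding sequence. The fragment bears a single point mutation, -192C>G. Because pGL3-basic has no eukaryotic promoter or enhancer of its own, luciferase output depends on the transcriptional activity of the cloned promoter fragment. The insert itself is not annotated in the feature table, but the unannotated region ahead of the luciferase CDS is consistent with its recorded position.

The reporter transcript is terminated by the SV40 late polyadenylation signal downstream of luciferase. Upstream of the cloning region, a synthetic poly(A) signal and an RNA polymerase II transcriptional pause site from the human α2 globin gene limit read-through from spurious transcription initiating in the backbone, which keeps background signal low. In bacteria, the plasmid is maintained at high copy by a ColE1/pUC-type origin and selected with ampicillin through β-lactamase, and an f1 origin permits single-stranded DNA production. The short large T antigen, TcR and lacZα annotations are backbone remnants, not functional genes.

According to the associated publication, the construct was used to test how P2 promoter variants found in monogenic diabetes affect promoter function in vitro, presumably by comparison with a wild-type fragment. The depositor notes minor, functionally irrelevant discrepancies between the assembled and quality-control sequences.
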