Addgene plasmid #31053: HNF4A_P2-285/-192
Depositing lab: Gerhart Ryffel. Depositing organization: Universitaetsklinikum Essen. Publication: Novel monogenic diabetes mutations in the P2 promoter of the HNF4A gene are associated with impaired function in vitro. Wirsing A, Johnstone KA, Harries LW, Ellard S, Ryffel GU, Stanik J, Gasperikova D, Klimes I, Murphy R. Diabet Med. 2010 Jun . 27(6):631-5. 10.1111/j.1464-5491.2010.03003.x PubMed 20546279.
Backbone
  Vector backbone: pGL3-basic
  Backbone manufacturer: Promega
  Backbone size w/o insert (bp): 4800
  Vector type: Mammalian Expression, Luciferase
Growth in bacteria
  Bacterial resistance: Ampicillin, 100 μg/mL
  Growth temperature: 37°C
  Growth strain: DH5alpha
  Copy number: High Copy
Gene/Insert
  Gene/Insert name: HNF4A P2 promoter
  Species: H. sapiens (human)
  Insert size (bp): 285
  Mutation: -285 to -1 of P2 HNF4A promoter with mutation -192C>G
  Entrez Gene: HNF4A (a.k.a. FRTS4, HNF4, HNF4a7, HNF4a8, HNF4a9, HNF4alpha, MODY, MODY1, NR2A1, NR2A21, TCF, TCF-14, TCF14)
  Cloning method: Restriction Enzyme; 5′ cloning site XhoI (not destroyed); 3′ cloning site HindIII (not destroyed)
  Sequencing primers: 5′ n/a
Terms and licenses: Academic/Nonprofit Terms; Industry Terms: Not Available to Industry
Depositor comments: Please note that there are some small discrepancies between Addgene's quality control sequence and the assembled sequence from the depositor. These discrepancies should not affect the function of the plasmid.
How to cite: HNF4A_P2-285/-192 was a gift from Gerhart Ryffel (Addgene plasmid # 31053 ; http://n2t.net/addgene:31053 ; RRID:Addgene_31053)
