>Addgene plasmid #31053 | HNF4A_P2-285/-192 | addgene partial sequence | sequence record 36514 | LucNRev 5'-CCTTATGCAGTTGCTCTCC-3'
AATGGCGCCGGGCCTTTCTTTATGTTTTTGGCGTCTTCCATGGTGGCTTTACCAACAGTACCGGAATGCC
AAGCTTGGGCCAAGCCCACCCAGCCGGAGAGCTGGGGGCATGGAGGAGCAGGGGCCCGCTCACAGCAGCA
GCACAGCCACCAGGAGCCCGTCCACCAGGAAGGCGGTGAGTGCGGCCAGCTGCCACCGCCCGGTTATCTT
ATTGATTCTTCTAATCACCCAAGGTGGGTGGATACGTTAAAGAGTAACCAGTCACTTACGGAACCCGCGG
CTGGGGACTGTTGCTGTCTCCATGGCAATGGCGACCTGGCCAGACCTGAGGTCCACTCGGGTCCTAGTCC
TGCACTCTGGGGCCGCTCGAGCCCGGGCTAGCACGCGTAAGAGCTCGGTACCTATCGATAGAGAAATGTT
CTGGCACCTGCACTTGCACTGGGGACAGCCTATTTTGCTAGTTTGTTTTGTTTCGTTTTGTTTTGATGGA
GAGCGTATGTTAGTACTATCGATTCACACAAAAAACCAACACACAGATGTAATGAAAATAAAGATATTTT
ATTGCGGCCGCTCCAAGTACCTCCCGTACCTTAATATTACTTACTTATCATGGTAGCTTGGGCTGGCGTA
ATAGCGAAGAGGCCCGCACCGATCGCCCTTCCCAACAGTTGCGCAGCCTGAATGGCGAATGGCAAATTGT
AAGCGTTAATATTTTGTTAAAATTCGCGTTAAATTTTTGTTAAATCAGCTCATTTTTTAACCAATAGGCC
GAAATCGGCAAAATCCCTTATAAATCAAAAGAATAGACCGAGATAGGGT
[37 nt withheld, positions 820-856]
AAAGAACGTGGACTCCAACGTCAAAGGGCGAAAACCGTCTATCA
[32 nt withheld, positions 901-932]
TAATCAAGTTTTTTTGGGCANGCTAGATACG
